Addgene plasmid #156439: pKS016 - pCAGGS-3XFLAG-mKate2-Pds5a-bpA
Purpose: For transient expression of mouse PDS5A tagged with mKate2
Depositing lab: Elphege Nora. Depositing organization: University of California, San Francisco (UCSF). Publication: Molecular basis of CTCF binding polarity in genome folding. Nora EP, Caccianini L, Fudenberg G, So K, Kameswaran V, Nagle A, Uebersohn A, Hajj B, Saux AL, Coulon A, Mirny LA, Pollard KS, Dahan M, Bruneau BG. Nat Commun. 2020 Nov 5;11(1):5612. doi: 10.1038/s41467-020-19283-x. PubMed 33154377.
Backbone
  Vector backbone: pKS016-pCAGGS-3XFLAG-mKate2-Pds5a-bpAk
  Vector type: Mammalian Expression
Growth in bacteria
  Bacterial resistance: Ampicillin, 100 μg/mL
  Growth temperature: 37°C
  Growth strain: DH5alpha
  Copy number: High Copy
Gene/Insert
  Gene/Insert name: mouse PDS5A
  Species: M. musculus (mouse)
  Mutation: none
  Entrez Gene: Pds5a (a.k.a. 9030416H16Rik, B230308N11Rik, E230024D05Rik)
  Cloning method: Gibson Cloning
Terms and licenses: Academic/Nonprofit Terms; Industry Terms: Not Available to Industry
How to cite: pKS016 - pCAGGS-3XFLAG-mKate2-Pds5a-bpA was a gift from Elphege Nora (Addgene plasmid # 156439 ; http://n2t.net/addgene:156439 ; RRID:Addgene_156439)
