[The description below was written by a language model from this plasmid's Addgene catalogue record and pLannotate feature annotations shown in this document.]
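Description:
pKS016 - pCAGGS-3XFLAG-mKate2-Pds5a-bpA is a 9.3 kb mammalian expression plasmid of the pCAGGS type, built by Gibson assembly for transient expression of mouse PDS5A fused to a red fluorescent protein. It is maintained in E. coli through a high-copy ColE1/pUC-type origin of replication and is selected with ampicillin via the β-lactamase (AmpR) gene and its native promoter. Short remnants of the lac region (lac promoter, operator, CAP binding site and a lacI fragment) are also annotated in the backbone. These are cloning-vector leftovers and have no evident role in the mammalian cassette. No mammalian selection marker or viral element is annotated, which fits the stated transient-expression purpose.

The expression unit is driven by the composite CAG promoter, made up of the human CMV immediate-early enhancer, the chicken β-actin promoter and a chimeric chicken β-actin/rabbit β-globin intron. Together these give strong, broadly active transcription in mammalian cells. Downstream lies the mKate2 coding sequence, a monomeric, rapidly maturing red fluorescent protein, followed by the unmutated mouse Pds5a open reading frame, so the fluorescent protein sits at the N-terminus of PDS5A. The plasmid name also indicates a 3XFLAG epitope ahead of mKate2. The feature table does not annotate this tag, although there is unannotated space between the intron and mKate2 where it could lie. Transcripts are terminated by the rabbit β-globin polyadenylation signal (the "bpA" of the name), and the small HBB fragment annotated just before it probably reflects β-globin sequence carried along with that 3′ region. The fusion allows tagged PDS5A, a cohesin-associated factor, to be visualised by fluorescence and, if the FLAG tag is present, detected or purified through it.
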