Features (pLannotate 1.2.2; 14 found; start..end, strand, type, name):
      4..383     +  enhancer       CMV enhancer: human cytomegalovirus immediate early enhancer
    386..661     +  promoter       chicken β-actin promoter: No description available
    662..1670    +  intron         chimeric intron: chimera between introns from chicken β-actin and rabbit β-globin
   1844..2539    +  CDS            mKate2: mKate2 is a basic (constitutively fluorescent) red fluorescent protein published in 2009, derived from Entacmaea quadricolor. It is reported to be a rapidly-maturing monomer with moderate acid sensitivity.
   2576..6571    +  CDS            Pds5a: PDS5A_MOUSE - Also known as Kiaa0648 From Mus musculus (Mouse).
   6597..6662    +  CDS            HBB (fragment): HBB_PONPY - Experimental evidence at transcript level: Swiss-Prot protein existence level 2. Involved in oxygen transport from the lung to the various peripheral tissues. From Pongo pygmaeus (Bornean orangutan).
   6733..6788    +  polyA_signal   β-globin poly(A) signal: rabbit β-globin polyadenylation signal (Gil and Proudfoot, 1987)
   7171..7187    -  protein_bind   lac operator: The lac repressor binds to the lac operator to inhibit transcription in E. coli. This inhibition can be relieved by adding lactose or isopropyl-β-D-thiogalactopyranoside (IPTG). lac repressor encoded by lacI
   7195..7225    -  promoter       lac promoter: promoter for the E. coli lac operon
   7240..7261    -  protein_bind   CAP binding site: CAP binding activates transcription in the presence of cAMP. E. coli catabolite activator protein
   7312..7374    -  CDS            lacI (fragment): LACI_ECOLI - Experimental evidence at protein level: Swiss-Prot protein existence level 1. Repressor of the lactose operon. Binds allolactose as an inducer. From Escherichia coli (strain K12).
   7557..8145    -  rep_origin     ori: high-copy-number ColE1/pMB1/pBR322/pUC origin of replication
   8316..9176    -  CDS            AmpR: β-lactamase; bla; confers resistance to ampicillin, carbenicillin, and related antibiotics
   9177..9281    -  promoter       AmpR promoter: bla
>Addgene plasmid #156439 | pKS016 - pCAGGS-3XFLAG-mKate2-Pds5a-bpA | depositor full sequence | sequence record 301988 | pKS016 - pCAGGS-3XFLAG-mKate2-Pds5a-bpA sequence 9307 bps
GTCGACATTGATTATTGACTAGTTATTAATAGTAATCAATTACGGGGTCATTAGTTCATAGCCCATATAT
GGAGTTCCGCGTTACATAACTTACGGTAAATGGCCCGCCTGGCTGACCGCCCAACGACCCCCGCCCATTG
ACGTCAATAATGACGTATGTTCCCATAGTAACGCCAATAGGGACTTTCCATTGACGTCAATGGGTGGACT
ATTTACGGTAAACTGCCCACTTGGCAGTACATCAAGTGTATCATATGCCAAGTACGCCCCCTATTGACGT
CAATGACGGTAAATGGCCCGCCTGGCATTATGCCCAGTACATGACCTTATGGGACTTTCCTACTTGGCAG
TACATCTACGTATTAGTCATCGCTATTACCATGGGTCGAGGTGAGCCCCACGTTCTGCTTCACTCTCCCC
ATCTCCCCCCCCTCCCCACCCCCAATTTTGTATTTATTTATTTTTTAATTATTTTGTGCAGCGATGGGGG
CGGGGGGGGGGGGGGCGCGCGCCAGGCGGGGCGGGGCGGGGCGAGGGGCGGGGCGGGGCGAGGCGGAGAG
GTGCGGCGGCAGCCAATCAGAGCGGCGCGCTCCGAAAGTTTCCTTTTATGGCGAGGCGGCGGCGGCGGCG
GCCCTATAAAAAGCGAAGCGCGCGGCGGGCGGGAGTCGCTGCGTTGCCTTCGCCCCGTGCCCCGCTCCGC
GCCGCCTCGCGCCGCCCGCCCCGGCTCTGACTGACCGCGTTACTCCCACAGGTGAGCGGGCGGGACGGCC
CTTCTCCTCCGGGCTGTAATTAGCGCTTGGTTTAATGACGGCTCGTTTCTTTTCTGTGGCTGCGTGAAAG
CCTTAAAGGGCTCCGGGAGGGCCCTTTGTGCGGGGGGGAGCGGCTCGGGGGGTGCGTGCGTGTGTGTGTG
CGTGGGGAGCGCCGCGTGCGGCCCGCGCTGCCCGGCGGCTGTGAGCGCTGCGGGCGCGGCGCGGGGCTTT
GTGCGCTCCGCGTGTGCGCGAGGGGAGCGCGGCCGGGGGCGGTGCCCCGCGGTGCGGGGGGGCTGCGAGG
GGAACAAAGGCTGCGTGCGGGGTGTGTGCGTGGGGGGGTGAGCAGGGGGTGTGGGCGCGGCGGTCGGGCT
GTAACCCCCCCCTGCACCCCCCTCCCCGAGTTGCTGAGCACGGCCCGGCTTCGGGTGCGGGGCTCCGTGC
GGGGCGTGGCGCGGGGCTCGCCGTGCCGGGCGGGGGGTGGCGGCAGGTGGGGGTGCCGGGCGGGGCGGGG
CCGCCTCGGGCCGGGGAGGGCTCGGGGGAGGGGCGCGGCGGCCCCGGAGCGCCGGCGGCTGTCGAGGCGC
GGCGAGCCGCAGCCATTGCCTTTTATGGTAATCGTGCGAGAGGGCGCAGGGACTTCCTTTGTCCCAAATC
TGGCGGAGCCGAAATCTGGGAGGCGCCGCCGCACCCCCTCTAGCGGGCGCGGGCGAAGCGGTGCGGCGCC
GGCAGGAAGGAAATGGGCGGGGAGGGCCTTCGTGCGTCGCCGCGCCGCCGTCCCCTTCTCCATCTCCAGC
CTCGGGGCTGCCGCAGGGGGACGGCTGCCTTCGGGGGGGACGGGGCAGGGCGGGGTTCGGCTTCTGGCGT
GTGACCGGCGGCTCTAGAGCCTCTGCTAACCATGTTCATGCCTTCTTCTTTTTCCTACAGCTCCTGGGCA
ACGTGCTGGTTATTGTGCTGTCTCATCATTTTGGCAAAGAATTCCTCGAGAATTCTCACGCGTGAATTCC
ACCATGGACTATAAGGACCACGACGGAGACTACAAGGATCATGATATTGATTACAAAGACGATGACGATA
AGCCCGGGGGGGGAGCAGGAGGCATGGTGAGCGAGCTGATTAAGGAGAACATGCACATGAAGCTGTACAT
GGAGGGCACCGTGAACAACCACCACTTCAAGTGCACATCCGAGGGCGAAGGCAAGCCCTACGAGGGCACC
CAGACCATGAGAATCAAGGCGGTCGAGGGCGGCCCTCTCCCCTTCGCCTTCGACATCCTGGCTACCAGCT
TCATGTACGGCAGCAAAACCTTCATCAACCACACCCAGGGCATCCCCGACTTCTTTAAGCAGTCCTTCCC
CGAGGGCTTCACATGGGAGAGAGTCACCACATACGAAGACGGGGGCGTGCTGACCGCTACCCAGGACACC
AGCCTCCAGGACGGCTGCCTCATCTACAACGTCAAGATCAGAGGGGTGAACTTCCCATCCAACGGCCCTG
TGATGCAGAAGAAAACACTCGGCTGGGAGGCCTCCACCGAGACCCTGTACCCCGCTGACGGCGGCCTGGA
AGGCAGAGCCGACATGGCCCTGAAGCTCGTGGGCGGGGGCCACCTGATCTGCAACTTGAAGACCACATAC
AGATCCAAGAAACCCGCTAAGAACCTCAAGATGCCCGGCGTCTACTATGTGGACAGAAGACTGGAAAGAA
TCAAGGAGGCCGACAAAGAGACCTACGTCGAGCAGCACGAGGTGGCTGTGGCCAGATACTGCGACCTCCC
TAGCAAACTGGGGCACAGAGGCGGTGGAGGGTCAGGCGGTGGTGGATCCACCGGTATGGACTTCACGCAG
CCGAAGCCTGCCACTGCCCTCTGTGGCGTCGTGAGTGCGGACGGGAAGATCGCTTACCCTCCGGGAGTAA
AAGAGATCACCGACAAGATCACCACCGATGAAATGATCAAACGTCTGAAGATGGTAGTGAAAACTTTTAT
GGATATGGATCAGGATTCAGAAGATGAAAAGCAACAGTATCTCCCACTAGCCTTGCATCTCGCATCTGAA
TTCTTTCTCAGGAACCCTAATAAAGATGTGCGCCTTCTCGTAGCATGTTGTTTGGCTGATATATTTCGAA
TCTATGCCCCAGAAGCTCCATATACTTCCCATGATAAACTTAAGGACATATTTCTCTTTATTACCAGACA
GTTAAAAGGTTTGGAGGATACAAAGAGTCCACAGTTTAATAGATATTTTTATTTATTAGAGAATTTAGCT
TGGGTTAAATCATATAACATCTGCTTTGAGTTGGAAGATTGCAATGAAATTTTTATTCAGCTTTTTAGAA
CTCTCTTCTCGGTAATCAACAATAGCCACAATACGAAAGTACAAATGCACATGTTAGACTTGATGAGTTC
TATCATCATGGAAGGTGATGGAGTTACTCAAGAATTATTGGATTCCATTCTTATCAACCTCATCCCTGCA
CACAAGAACTTAAATAAACAGTCCTTCGACCTTGCAAAAGTCCTACTGAAAAGGACAGTCCAGACTATTG
AAGCATGTATTGCCAATTTTTTCAATCAAGTCCTGGTGCTGGGCAGATCATCAGTCAGCGACCTGTCTGA
ACACGTATTTGATCTGATTCAGGAACTTTTTGCTATCGATCCTCAGTTACTGTTATCTGTCATGCCACAG
CTTGAATTCAAACTGAAGAGCAACGATGGTGAAGAACGCCTAGCTGTGGTTCGACTCCTCGCAAAATTGT
TCGGCTCTAAAGATTCAGATTTAGCAACACAGAATCGGCCTCTCTGGCAGTGCTTTCTTGGGCGATTTAA
TGACATTCATGTTCCTGTGAGGTTAGAAAGTGTGAAGTTTGCCAGCCACTGTTTGATGAATCACCCAGAC
TTAGCGAAGGATCTGACAGAATATTTGAAAGTTAGGTCACATGATCCAGAAGAAGCCATTCGTCATGATG
TTATTGTTACTATAATAACAGCTGCCAAAAGAGACCTTGCCTTAGTAAATGATCAGTTGCTTGGCTTTGT
CAGGGAAAGGACACTGGATAAACGGTGGCGAGTAAGAAAAGAAGCCATGATGGGTCTGGCTCAGCTCTAT
AAGAAATACTGTCTTCATGGGGAAGCAGGAAAGGAAGCCGCGGAGAAAGTCAGCTGGATAAAGGACAAGC
TGCTGCATATCTACTATCAGAACAGCATTGATGACAAACTATTGGTAGAGAAAATCTTTGCTCAGTATCT
TGTTCCCCACAACCTGGAAACAGAAGAGAGAATGAAATGCTTATATTATTTATATGCTAGCTTGGATCCA
AATGCTGTAAAAGCTCTCAATGAAATGTGGAAATGTCAGAACATGCTTCGAAGTCATGTGCGTGAACTAT
TGGACTTACACAAGCAGCCTACATCAGAAGCGAACTGTTCTGCCATGTTTGGGAAACTGATGACCATAGC
AAAGAATTTGCCTGACCCTGGAAAAGCACAAGATTTTGTAAAGAAATTTAACCAGGTTCTTGGTGATGAT
GAGAAACTGAGGTCTCAGTTGGAATTATTAATCAGCCCAACCTGTTCATGCAAGCAGGCTGACGTTTGTG
TGAGGGAAATAGCTCGGAAACTTGCAAATCCTAAGCAGCCAACCAACCCTTTTCTAGAGATGGTCAAATT
TCTTTTGGAAAGAATTGCTCCTGTGCACATCGATTCAGAAGCCATAAGTGCACTGGTAAAACTGATGAAT
AAGTCAATCGAAGGGACGGCCGATGATGAAGAGGAGGGTGTCAGTCCAGACTCAGCCATCCGCTCAGGAC
TTGAGCTTCTTAAGGTTCTGTCTTTCACACATCCTACCTCGTTCCACTCTGCAGAGACATATGAGTCCTT
GTTACAGTGCCTAAGAATGGAGGATGACAAGGTAGCAGAAGCTGCAATACAAATTTTTAGAAACACAGGC
CACAAAATAGAAACTGACCTTCCCCAGATACGGTCAACCTTGATCCCCATTTTACATCAGAAAGCCAAGC
GGGGCACTCCACACCAAGCAAAGCAGGCTGTTCACTGCATCCATGCCATCTTCTCAAACAAGGAGGTCCA
GCTGGCACAGATTTTTGAGCCACTCAGTAGGAGTCTGAATGCTGATGTACCAGAGCAACTTATAACTCCA
TTAGTTTCACTGGGCCACATTTCCATGTTAGCACCAGATCAGTTTGCCTCCCCGATGAAATCTGTAGTGG
CAAACTTTATTGTTAAAGACCTTCTAATGAACGACAGGTCAACAGGTGAGAAGAATGGAAAATTATGGTC
TCCAGATGAGGAAGTTTCTCCTGAAGTTCTAGCAAAGGTACAGGCAATTAAACTTCTGGTAAGGTGGCTG
TTGGGTATGAAAAACAACCAGTCTAAATCTGCCAACTCAACTCTTCGGTTATTATCAGCCATGCTGGTTA
GTGAGGGCGACCTGACAGAGCAAAAGAGGATCAGTAAATCTGATATGTCTCGCTTGCGATTAGCTGCTGG
TAGTGCCATAATGAAGCTTGCTCAGGAACCTTGCTACCATGAAATTATTACCCCAGAACAGTTTCAGCTC
TGTGCACTGGTTATTAATGATGAGTGCTACCAAGTAAGGCAGATATTTGCCCAGAAGCTTCATAAGGCAC
TTGTGAAGTTGCTTCTCCCACTGGAGTATATGGCCATCTTTGCTTTGTGTGCCAAAGACCCTGTGAAAGA
AAGGAGAGCACACGCTCGGCAGTGTTTGTTAAAGAACATCAGCATCCGCAGGGAGTACATCAAACAGAAC
CCCATGGCCACTGAGAAATTATTGTCACTGCTGCCTGAATATGTGGTTCCATACATGATTCACCTCCTAG
CCCATGATCCTGATTTCACACGGTCACAAGATGTTGATCAACTTCGTGATATAAAAGAGTGCCTGTGGTT
TATGCTTGAAGTCTTAATGACAAAGAATGAAAACAACAGCCATGCATTCATGAAAAAGATGGCAGAGAAT
ATCAAGCTAACCAGAGACGCCCAGTCTCCCGATGAATCCAAGACAAATGAAAAACTTTATACGGTTTGTG
ACGTGGCTCTGTGTGTTATAAATAGTAAAAGTGCTTTGTGCAATGCAGACTCACCAAAGGACCCAGTCCT
CCCAATGAAGTTCTTTACACAGCCTGAAAAGGACTTCTGTAATGACAAAAGCTATATTTCAGAAGAGACA
AGAGTTCTTCTGTTAACAGGAAAGCCAAAGCCTACTGGAGTATTAGGTACAGTGAACAAGCCTTTATCAG
CAACGGGAAGGAAGCCTTATGTTAGAAGCGCCGGCACAGAGACTGGAAGCAATATTAACGCCAATTCAGA
GCTGAGTCCTTCAGCCGGAAGTCGTTCAAGGGAACAGAGTTCAGAGGCATCAGAAACTGGAGTTAGTGAA
AATGAGGAGAATCCTGTGAGAATAATTTCTGTCACACCTGTAAAGAATATTGATACTGTAAAGAATAAGG
AAATTAATTCTGATCAGTCTACCCAAGGCAACATCAGCAGTGACAGAGGAAAGAAAAGAATTGTAACAGC
AGCTGGTGCAGAGAATATCCAAAAGCCAGACGAGAAAGTAGATGAGTCAGGACCGCCTGCCCCTTCCAAA
CCCCGGAGAGGACGTCGCCCCAAATCTGAATCTCAGGGCAATGCAACCAAAAACGATGATCTAAATAAAC
CTGTTAGCAAGGGAAGGAAAAGAGCTGCAGGCAGCCAGGAGAGTCTGGAGGCAGGGAATGCCAAAGCGCC
CAAGCTACAAGATGGAGCCAAAAAGGCAGTTCCAGCAGAGAGACAAATTGATTTACAAAGGTAAGTTTAA
ACGCGGCCGCTCAGGTCAGGTGCAGGCTGCCTATCAGAAGGTGGTGGCTGGTGTGGCCAATGCCCTGGCT
CACAAATACCACTGAGATCTTTTTCCCTCTGCCAAAAATTATGGGGACATCATGAAGCCCCTTGAGCATC
TGACTTCTGGCTAATAAAGGAAATTTATTTTCATTGCAATAGTGTGTTGGAATTTTTTGTGTCTCTCACT
CGGAAGGACATATGGGAGGGCAAATCATTTAAAACATCAGAATGAGTATTTGGTTTAGAGTTTGGCAACA
TATGCCATATGCTGGCTGCCATGAACAAAGGTGGCTATAAAGAGGTCATCAGTATATGAAACAGCCCCCT
GCTGTCCATTCCTTATTCCATAGAAAAGCCTTGACTTGAGGTTAGATTTTTTTTATATTTTGTTTTGTGT
TATTTTTTTCTTTAACATCCCTAAAATTTTCCTTACATGTTTTACTAGCCAGATTTTTCCTCCTCTCCTG
ACTACTCCCAGTCATAGCTGTCCCTCTTCTCTTATGAAGATCCCTCGACCTGCAGCCCAAGCTTGGCGTA
ATCATGGTCATAGCTGTTTCCTGTGTGAAATTGTTATCCGCTCACAATTCCACACAACATACGAGCCGGA
AGCATAAAGTGTAAAGCCTGGGGTGCCTAATGAGTGAGCTAACTCACATTAATTGCGTTGCGCTCACTGC
CCGCTTTCCAGTCGGGAAACCTGTCGTGCCAGCGGATCCGCTGCATTAATGAATCGGCCAACGCGCGGGG
AGAGGCGGTTTGCGTATTGGGCGCTCTTCCGCTTCCTCGCTCACTGACTCGCTGCGCTCGGTCGTTCGGC
TGCGGCGAGCGGTATCAGCTCACTCAAAGGCGGTAATACGGTTATCCACAGAATCAGGGGATAACGCAGG
AAAGAACATGTGAGCAAAAGGCCAGCAAAAGGCCAGGAACCGTAAAAAGGCCGCGTTGCTGGCGTTTTTC
CATAGGCTCCGCCCCCCTGACGAGCATCACAAAAATCGACGCTCAAGTCAGAGGTGGCGAAACCCGACAG
GACTATAAAGATACCAGGCGTTTCCCCCTGGAAGCTCCCTCGTGCGCTCTCCTGTTCCGACCCTGCCGCT
TACCGGATACCTGTCCGCCTTTCTCCCTTCGGGAAGCGTGGCGCTTTCTCAATGCTCACGCTGTAGGTAT
CTCAGTTCGGTGTAGGTCGTTCGCTCCAAGCTGGGCTGTGTGCACGAACCCCCCGTTCAGCCCGACCGCT
GCGCCTTATCCGGTAACTATCGTCTTGAGTCCAACCCGGTAAGACACGACTTATCGCCACTGGCAGCAGC
CACTGGTAACAGGATTAGCAGAGCGAGGTATGTAGGCGGTGCTACAGAGTTCTTGAAGTGGTGGCCTAAC
TACGGCTACACTAGAAGGACAGTATTTGGTATCTGCGCTCTGCTGAAGCCAGTTACCTTCGGAAAAAGAG
TTGGTAGCTCTTGATCCGGCAAACAAACCACCGCTGGTAGCGGTGGTTTTTTTGTTTGCAAGCAGCAGAT
TACGCGCAGAAAAAAAGGATCTCAAGAAGATCCTTTGATCTTTTCTACGGGGTCTGACGCTCAGTGGAAC
GAAAACTCACGTTAAGGGATTTTGGTCATGAGATTATCAAAAAGGATCTTCACCTAGATCCTTTTAAATT
AAAAATGAAGTTTTAAATCAATCTAAAGTATATATGAGTAAACTTGGTCTGACAGTTACCAATGCTTAAT
CAGTGAGGCACCTATCTCAGCGATCTGTCTATTTCGTTCATCCATAGTTGCCTGACTCCCCGTCGTGTAG
ATAACTACGATACGGGAGGGCTTACCATCTGGCCCCAGTGCTGCAATGATACCGCGAGACCCACGCTCAC
CGGCTCCAGATTTATCAGCAATAAACCAGCCAGCCGGAAGGGCCGAGCGCAGAAGTGGTCCTGCAACTTT
ATCCGCCTCCATCCAGTCTATTAATTGTTGCCGGGAAGCTAGAGTAAGTAGTTCGCCAGTTAATAGTTTG
CGCAACGTTGTTGCCATTGCTACAGGCATCGTGGTGTCACGCTCGTCGTTTGGTATGGCTTCATTCAGCT
CCGGTTCCCAACGATCAAGGCGAGTTACATGATCCCCCATGTTGTGCAAAAAAGCGGTTAGCTCCTTCGG
TCCTCCGATCGTTGTCAGAAGTAAGTTGGCCGCAGTGTTATCACTCATGGTTATGGCAGCACTGCATAAT
TCTCTTACTGTCATGCCATCCGTAAGATGCTTTTCTGTGACTGGTGAGTACTCAACCAAGTCATTCTGAG
AATAGTGTATGCGGCGACCGAGTTGCTCTTGCCCGGCGTCAATACGGGATAATACCGCGCCACATAGCAG
AACTTTAAAAGTGCTCATCATTGGAAAACGTTCTTCGGGGCGAAAACTCTCAAGGATCTTACCGCTGTTG
AGATCCAGTTCGATGTAACCCACTCGTGCACCCAACTGATCTTCAGCATCTTTTACTTTCACCAGCGTTT
CTGGGTGAGCAAAAACAGGAAGGCAAAATGCCGCAAAAAAGGGAATAAGGGCGACACGGAAATGTTGAAT
ACTCATACTCTTCCTTTTTCAATATTATTGAAGCATTTATCAGGGTTATTGTCTCATGAGCGGATACATA
TTTGAATGTATTTAGAAAAATAAACAAATAGGGGTTCCGCGCACATTTCCCCGAAAAGTGCCACCTG
