LOCUS       Exported 9317 bp ds-DNA circular SYN 12-MAY-2021
DEFINITION  For transient expression of mouse PDS5A tagged with mKate2.
ACCESSION   .
VERSION     .
KEYWORDS    pKS016 - pCAGGS-3XFLAG-mKate2-Pds5a-bpA
SOURCE      synthetic DNA construct
  ORGANISM  synthetic DNA construct
REFERENCE   1 (bases 1 to 9317)
  TITLE     Molecular basis of CTCF binding polarity in genome folding
  JOURNAL   Unpublished
REFERENCE   2 (bases 1 to 9317)
  AUTHORS   .
  TITLE     Direct Submission
  JOURNAL   Exported May 12, 2021 from SnapGene Server 1.1.58
            http://www.snapgene.com
FEATURES             Location/Qualifiers
     source          1..9317
                     /organism="synthetic DNA construct"
                     /mol_type="other DNA"
     enhancer        5..384
                     /label=CMV enhancer
                     /note="human cytomegalovirus immediate early enhancer"
     intron          662..1678
                     /label=chimeric intron
                     /note="chimera between introns from chicken beta-actin and
                     rabbit beta-globin"
     primer_bind     1602..1624
                     /label=pCAGGS-5
                     /note="Chimeric intron in CAG promoter, forward primer"
     primer_bind     1686..1705
                     /label=pCAG-F
                     /note="Rabbit beta-globin intron, for pCAG plasmids,
                     forward primer"
     CDS             1765..1830
                     /codon_start=1
                     /product="three tandem FLAG(R) epitope tags, followed by an
                     enterokinase cleavage site"
                     /label=3xFLAG
                     /translation="DYKDHDGDYKDHDIDYKDDDDK"
     CDS             1852..2547
                     /codon_start=1
                     /product="monomeric far-red fluorescent protein (Shcherbo
                     et al., 2009)"
                     /label=mKate2
                     /note="mammalian codon-optimized"
                     /translation="MVSELIKENMHMKLYMEGTVNNHHFKCTSEGEGKPYEGTQTMRIK
                     AVEGGPLPFAFDILATSFMYGSKTFINHTQGIPDFFKQSFPEGFTWERVTTYEDGGVLT
                     ATQDTSLQDGCLIYNVKIRGVNFPSNGPVMQKKTLGWEASTETLYPADGGLEGRADMAL
                     KLVGGGHLICNLKTTYRSKKPAKNLKMPGVYYVDRRLERIKEADKETYVEQHEVAVARY
                     CDLPSKLGHR"
     primer_bind     complement(6676..6695)
                     /label=Bglob-pA-R
                     /note="Rabbit beta-globin polyA region, reverse primer"
     polyA_signal    6741..6796
                     /label=-beta-globin poly(A) signal
                     /note="rabbit beta-globin polyadenylation signal (Gil and
                     Proudfoot, 1987)"
     primer_bind     complement(6795..6814)
                     /label=rbglobpA-R
                     /note="Rabbit beta-globin polyA, reverse primer. Also
                     called rb-glob-pA-term-R"
     primer_bind     complement(7157..7173)
                     /label=M13 rev
                     /note="common sequencing primer, one of multiple similar
                     variants"
     primer_bind     complement(7157..7173)
                     /label=M13 Reverse
                     /note="In lacZ gene. Also called M13-rev"
     primer_bind     complement(7170..7192)
                     /label=M13/pUC Reverse
                     /note="In lacZ gene"
     protein_bind    7181..7197
                     /label=lac operator
                     /bound_moiety="lac repressor encoded by lacI"
                     /note="The lac repressor binds to the lac operator to
                     inhibit transcription in E. coli. This inhibition can be
                     relieved by adding lactose or
                     isopropyl-beta-D-thiogalactopyranoside (IPTG)."
     promoter        complement(7205..7235)
                     /label=lac promoter
                     /note="promoter for the E. coli lac operon"
     protein_bind    7250..7271
                     /label=CAP binding site
                     /bound_moiety="E. coli catabolite activator protein"
                     /note="CAP binding activates transcription in the presence
                     of cAMP."
     primer_bind     complement(7396..7413)
                     /label=L4440
                     /note="L4440 vector, forward primer"
     rep_origin      complement(7567..8155)
                     /direction=LEFT
                     /label=ori
                     /note="high-copy-number ColE1/pMB1/pBR322/pUC origin of
                     replication"
     primer_bind     complement(7647..7666)
                     /label=pBR322ori-F
                     /note="pBR322 origin, forward primer"
     CDS             complement(8326..9186)
                     /codon_start=1
                     /gene="bla"
                     /product="beta-lactamase"
                     /label=AmpR
                     /note="confers resistance to ampicillin, carbenicillin, and
                     related antibiotics"
                     /translation="MSIQHFRVALIPFFAAFCLPVFAHPETLVKVKDAEDQLGARVGYI
                     ELDLNSGKILESFRPEERFPMMSTFKVLLCGAVLSRIDAGQEQLGRRIHYSQNDLVEYS
                     PVTEKHLTDGMTVRELCSAAITMSDNTAANLLLTTIGGPKELTAFLHNMGDHVTRLDRW
                     EPELNEAIPNDERDTTMPVAMATTLRKLLTGELLTLASRQQLIDWMEADKVAGPLLRSA
                     LPAGWFIADKSGAGERGSRGIIAALGPDGKPSRIVVIYTTGSQATMDERNRQIAEIGAS
                     LIKHW"
     primer_bind     8949..8968
                     /label=Amp-R
                     /note="Ampicillin resistance gene, reverse primer"
     promoter        complement(9187..9291)
                     /gene="bla"
                     /label=AmpR promoter
ORIGIN
        1 ggtcgacatt gattattgac tagttattaa tagtaatcaa ttacggggtc attagttcat
       61 agcccatata tggagttccg cgttacataa cttacggtaa atggcccgcc tggctgaccg
      121 cccaacgacc cccgcccatt gacgtcaata atgacgtatg ttcccatagt aacgccaata
      181 gggactttcc attgacgtca atgggtggag tatttacggt aaactgccca cttggcagta
      241 catcaagtgt atcatatgcc aagtacgccc cctattgacg tcaatgacgg taaatggccc
      301 gcctggcatt atgcccagta catgacctta tgggactttc ctacttggca gtacatctac
      361 gtattagtca tcgctattac catggtcgag gtgagcccca cgttctgctt cactctcccc
      421 atctcccccc cctccccacc cccaattttg tatttattta ttttttaatt attttgtgca
      481 gcgatggggg cggggggggg gggggsgcgc gccrggsggg gsggggsggg gsgrggggsg
      541 gggsggggsg aggcggagag gtgcggcggc agccaatcag agcggcgcgc tccgaaagtt
      601 tccttttatg gcgaggcggc ggcggcggcg gccctataaa aagcgaagcg cgcggcgggc
      661 gggagtcgct gcgcgctgcc ttcgccccgt gccccgctcc gccgccgcct cgcgccgccc
      721 gccccggctc tgactgaccg cgttactccc acaggtgagc gggcgggacg gcccttctcc
      781 tccgggctgt aattagcgct tggtttaatg acggcttgtt tcttttctgt ggctgcgtga
      841 aagccttgag gggctccggg agggcccttt gtgcgggggg agcggctcgg ggggtgcgtg
      901 cgtgtgtgtg tgcgtgggga gcgccgcgtg cggctccgcg ctgcccggcg gctgtgagcg
      961 ctgcgggcgc ggcgcggggc tttgtgcgct ccgcagtgtg cgcgagggga gcgcggccgg
     1021 gggcggtgcc ccgcggtgcg gggggggctg cgaggggaac aaaggctgcg tgcggggtgt
     1081 gtgcgtgggg gggtgagcag ggggtgtggg cgcgtcggtc gggctgcaac cccccctgca
     1141 cccccctccc cgagttgctg agcacggccc ggcttcgggt gcggggctcc gtacggggcg
     1201 tggcgcgggg ctcgccgtgc cgggcggggg gtggcggcag gtgggggtgc cgggcggggc
     1261 ggggccgcct cgggccgggg agggctcggg ggaggggcgc ggcggccccc ggagcgccgg
     1321 cggctgtcga ggcgcggcga gccgcagcca ttgcctttta tggtaatcgt gcgagagggc
     1381 gcagggactt cctttgtccc aaatctgtgc ggagccgaaa tctgggaggc gccgccgcac
     1441 cccctctagc gggcgcgggg cgaagcggtg cggcgccggc aggaaggaaa tgggcgggga
     1501 gggccttcgt gcgtcgccgc gccgccgtcc ccttctccct ctccagcctc ggggctgtcc
     1561 gcggggggac ggctgccttc gggggggacg gggcagggcg gggttcggct tctggcgtgt
     1621 gaccggcggc tctagagcct ctgctaacca tgttcatgcc ttcttctttt tcctacagct
     1681 cctgggcaac gtgctggtta ttgtgctgtc tcatcatttt ggcaaagaat tcctcgagaa
     1741 ttctcacgcg tgaattccac catggactat aaggaccacg acggagacta caaggatcat
     1801 gatattgatt acaaagacga tgacgataag cccggggggg gagcaggagg catggtgagc
     1861 gagctgatta aggagaacat gcacatgaag ctgtacatgg agggcaccgt gaacaaccac
     1921 cacttcaagt gcacatccga gggcgaaggc aagccctacg agggcaccca gaccatgaga
     1981 atcaaggcgg tcgagggcgg ccctctcccc ttcgccttcg acatcctggc taccagcttc
     2041 atgtacggca gcaaaacctt catcaaccac acccagggca tccccgactt ctttaagcag
     2101 tccttccccg agggcttcac atgggagaga gtcaccacat acgaagacgg gggcgtgctg
     2161 accgctaccc aggacaccag cctccaggac ggctgcctca tctacaacgt caagatcaga
     2221 ggggtgaact tcccatccaa cggccctgtg atgcagaaga aaacactcgg ctgggaggcc
     2281 tccaccgaga ccctgtaccc cgctgacggc ggcctggaag gcagagccga catggccctg
     2341 aagctcgtgg gcgggggcca cctgatctgc aacttgaaga ccacatacag atccaagaaa
     2401 cccgctaaga acctcaagat gcccggcgtc tactatgtgg acagaagact ggaaagaatc
     2461 aaggaggccg acaaagagac ctacgtcgag cagcacgagg tggctgtggc cagatactgc
     2521 gacctcccta gcaaactggg gcacagaggc ggtggagggt caggcggtgg tggatccacc
     2581 ggtatggact tcacgcagcc gaagcctgcc actgccctct gtggcgtcgt gagtgcggac
     2641 gggaagatcg cttaccctcc gggagtaaaa gagatcaccg acaagatcac caccgatgaa
     2701 atgatcaaac gtctgaagat ggtagtgaaa acttttatgg atatggatca ggattcagaa
     2761 gatgaaaagc aacagtatct cccactagcc ttgcatctcg catctgaatt ctttctcagg
     2821 aaccctaata aagatgtgcg ccttctcgta gcatgttgtt tggctgatat atttcgaatc
     2881 tatgccccag aagctccata tacttcccat gataaactta aggacatatt tctctttatt
     2941 accagacagt taaaaggttt ggaggataca aagagtccac agtttaatag atatttttat
     3001 ttattagaga atttagcttg ggttaaatca tataacatct gctttgagtt ggaagattgc
     3061 aatgaaattt ttattcagct ttttagaact ctcttctcgg taatcaacaa tagccacaat
     3121 acgaaagtac aaatgcacat gttagacttg atgagttcta tcatcatgga aggtgatgga
     3181 gttactcaag aattattgga ttccattctt atcaacctca tccctgcaca caagaactta
     3241 aataaacagt ccttcgacct tgcaaaagtc ctactgaaaa ggacagtcca gactattgaa
     3301 gcatgtattg ccaatttttt caatcaagtc ctggtgctgg gcagatcatc agtcagcgac
     3361 ctgtctgaac acgtatttga tctgattcag gaactttttg ctatcgatcc tcagttactg
     3421 ttatctgtca tgccacagct tgaattcaaa ctgaagagca acgatggtga agaacgccta
     3481 gctgtggttc gactcctcgc aaaattgttc ggctctaaag attcagattt agcaacacag
     3541 aatcggcctc tctggcagtg ctttcttggg cgatttaatg acattcatgt tcctgtgagg
     3601 ttagaaagtg tgaagtttgc cagccactgt ttgatgaatc acccagactt agcgaaggat
     3661 ctgacagaat atttgaaagt taggtcacat gatccagaag aagccattcg tcatgatgtt
     3721 attgttacta taataacagc tgccaaaaga gaccttgcct tagtaaatga tcagttgctt
     3781 ggctttgtca gggaaaggac actggataaa cggtggcgag taagaaaaga agccatgatg
     3841 ggtctggctc agctctataa gaaatactgt cttcatgggg aagcaggaaa ggaagccgcg
     3901 gagaaagtca gctggataaa ggacaagctg ctgcatatct actatcagaa cagcattgat
     3961 gacaaactat tggtagagaa aatctttgct cagtatcttg ttccccacaa cctggaaaca
     4021 gaagagagaa tgaaatgctt atattattta tatgctagct tggatccaaa tgctgtaaaa
     4081 gctctcaatg aaatgtggaa atgtcagaac atgcttcgaa gtcatgtgcg tgaactattg
     4141 gacttacaca agcagcctac atcagaagcg aactgttctg ccatgtttgg gaaactgatg
     4201 accatagcaa agaatttgcc tgaccctgga aaagcacaag attttgtaaa gaaatttaac
     4261 caggttcttg gtgatgatga gaaactgagg tctcagttgg aattattaat cagcccaacc
     4321 tgttcatgca agcaggctga cgtttgtgtg agggaaatag ctcggaaact tgcaaatcct
     4381 aagcagccaa ccaacccttt tctagagatg gtcaaatttc ttttggaaag aattgctcct
     4441 gtgcacatcg attcagaagc cataagtgca ctggtaaaac tgatgaataa gtcaatcgaa
     4501 gggacggccg atgatgaaga ggagggtgtc agtccagact cagccatccg ctcaggactt
     4561 gagcttctta aggttctgtc tttcacacat cctacctcgt tccactctgc agagacatat
     4621 gagtccttgt tacagtgcct aagaatggag gatgacaagg tagcagaagc tgcaatacaa
     4681 atttttagaa acacaggcca caaaatagaa actgaccttc cccagatacg gtcaaccttg
     4741 atccccattt tacatcagaa agccaagcgg ggcactccac accaagcaaa gcaggctgtt
     4801 cactgcatcc atgccatctt ctcaaacaag gaggtccagc tggcacagat ttttgagcca
     4861 ctcagtagga gtctgaatgc tgatgtacca gagcaactta taactccatt agtttcactg
     4921 ggccacattt ccatgttagc accagatcag tttgcctccc cgatgaaatc tgtagtggca
     4981 aactttattg ttaaagacct tctaatgaac gacaggtcaa caggtgagaa gaatggaaaa
     5041 ttatggtctc cagatgagga agtttctcct gaagttctag caaaggtaca ggcaattaaa
     5101 cttctggtaa ggtggctgtt gggtatgaaa aacaaccagt ctaaatctgc caactcaact
     5161 cttcggttat tatcagccat gctggttagt gagggcgacc tgacagagca aaagaggatc
     5221 agtaaatctg atatgtctcg cttgcgatta gctgctggta gtgccataat gaagcttgct
     5281 caggaacctt gctaccatga aattattacc ccagaacagt ttcagctctg tgcactggtt
     5341 attaatgatg agtgctacca agtaaggcag atatttgccc agaagcttca taaggcactt
     5401 gtgaagttgc ttctcccact ggagtatatg gccatctttg ctttgtgtgc caaagaccct
     5461 gtgaaagaaa ggagagcaca cgctcggcag tgtttgttaa agaacatcag catccgcagg
     5521 gagtacatca aacagaaccc catggccact gagaaattat tgtcactgct gcctgaatat
     5581 gtggttccat acatgattca cctcctagcc catgatcctg atttcacacg gtcacaagat
     5641 gttgatcaac ttcgtgatat aaaagagtgc ctgtggttta tgcttgaagt cttaatgaca
     5701 aagaatgaaa acaacagcca tgcattcatg aaaaagatgg cagagaatat caagctaacc
     5761 agagacgccc agtctcccga tgaatccaag acaaatgaaa aactttatac ggtttgtgac
     5821 gtggctctgt gtgttataaa tagtaaaagt gctttgtgca atgcagactc accaaaggac
     5881 ccagtcctcc caatgaagtt ctttacacag cctgaaaagg acttctgtaa tgacaaaagc
     5941 tatatttcag aagagacaag agttcttctg ttaacaggaa agccaaagcc tactggagta
     6001 ttaggtacag tgaacaagcc tttatcagca acgggaagga agccttatgt tagaagcgcc
     6061 ggcacagaga ctggaagcaa tattaacgcc aattcagagc tgagtccttc agccggaagt
     6121 cgttcaaggg aacagagttc agaggcatca gaaactggag ttagtgaaaa tgaggagaat
     6181 cctgtgagaa taatttctgt cacacctgta aagaatattg atactgtaaa gaataaggaa
     6241 attaattctg atcagtctac ccaaggcaac atcagcagtg acagaggaaa gaaaagaatt
     6301 gtaacagcag ctggtgcaga gaatatccaa aagccagacg agaaagtaga tgagtcagga
     6361 ccgcctgccc cttccaaacc ccggagagga cgtcgcccca aatctgaatc tcagggcaat
     6421 gcaaccaaaa acgatgatct aaataaacct gttagcaagg gaaggaaaag agctgcaggc
     6481 agccaggaga gtctggaggc agggaatgcc aaagcgccca agctacaaga tggagccaaa
     6541 aaggcagttc cagcagagag acaaattgat ttacaaaggt aagtttaaac gcggccgctc
     6601 aggtcaggtg caggctgcct atcagaaggt ggtggctggt gtggccaatg ccctggctca
     6661 caaataccac tgagatcttt ttccctctgc caaaaattat ggggacatca tgaagcccct
     6721 tgagcatctg acttctggct aataaaggaa atttattttc attgcaatag tgtgttggaa
     6781 ttttttgtgt ctctcactcg gaaggacata tgggagggca aatcatttaa aacatcagaa
     6841 tgagtatttg gtttagagtt tggcaacata tgcccatatg ctggctgcca tgaacaaagg
     6901 ttggctataa agaggtcatc agtatatgaa acagccccct gctgtccatt ccttattcca
     6961 tagaaaagcc ttgacttgag gttagatttt ttttatattt tgttttgtgt tatttttttc
     7021 tttaacatcc ctaaaatttt ccttacatgt tttactagcc agatttttcc tcctctcctg
     7081 actactccca gtcatagctg tccctcttct cttatggaga tccctcgacc tgcagcccaa
     7141 gcttggcgta atcatggtca tagctgtttc ctgtgtgaaa ttgttatccg ctcacaattc
     7201 cacacaacat acgagccgga agcataaagt gtaaagcctg gggtgcctaa tgagtgagct
     7261 aactcacatt aattgcgttg cgctcactgc ccgctttcca gtcgggaaac ctgtcgtgcc
     7321 agcggatccg ctgcattaat gaatcggcca acgcgcgggg agaggcggtt tgcgtattgg
     7381 gcgctcttcc gcttcctcgc tcactgactc gctgcgctcg gtcgttcggc tgcggcgagc
     7441 ggtatcagct cactcaaagg cggtaatacg gttatccaca gaatcagggg ataacgcagg
     7501 aaagaacatg tgagcaaaag gccagcaaaa ggccaggaac cgtaaaaagg ccgcgttgct
     7561 ggcgtttttc cataggctcc gcccccctga cgagcatcac aaaaatcgac gctcaagtca
     7621 gaggtggcga aacccgacag gactataaag ataccaggcg tttccccctg gaagctccct
     7681 cgtgcgctct cctgttccga ccctgccgct taccggatac ctgtccgcct ttctcccttc
     7741 gggaagcgtg gcgctttctc atagctcacg ctgtaggtat ctcagttcgg tgtaggtcgt
     7801 tcgctccaag ctgggctgtg tgcacgaacc ccccgttcag cccgaccgct gcgccttatc
     7861 cggtaactat cgtcttgagt ccaacccggt aagacacgac ttatcgccac tggcagcagc
     7921 cactggtaac aggattagca gagcgaggta tgtaggcggt gctacagagt tcttgaagtg
     7981 gtggcctaac tacggctaca ctagaagaac agtatttggt atctgcgctc tgctgaagcc
     8041 agttaccttc ggaaaaagag ttggtagctc ttgatccggc aaacaaacca ccgctggtag
     8101 cggtggtttt tttgtttgca agcagcagat tacgcgcaga aaaaaaggat ctcaagaaga
     8161 tcctttgatc ttttctacgg ggtctgacgc tcagtggaac gaaaactcac gttaagggat
     8221 tttggtcatg agattatcaa aaaggatctt cacctagatc cttttaaatt aaaaatgaag
     8281 ttttaaatca atctaaagta tatatgagta aacttggtct gacagttacc aatgcttaat
     8341 cagtgaggca cctatctcag cgatctgtct atttcgttca tccatagttg cctgactccc
     8401 cgtcgtgtag ataactacga tacgggaggg cttaccatct ggccccagtg ctgcaatgat
     8461 accgcgagac ccacgctcac cggctccaga tttatcagca ataaaccagc cagccggaag
     8521 ggccgagcgc agaagtggtc ctgcaacttt atccgcctcc atccagtcta ttaattgttg
     8581 ccgggaagct agagtaagta gttcgccagt taatagtttg cgcaacgttg ttgccattgc
     8641 tacaggcatc gtggtgtcac gctcgtcgtt tggtatggct tcattcagct ccggttccca
     8701 acgatcaagg cgagttacat gatcccccat gttgtgcaaa aaagcggtta gctccttcgg
     8761 tcctccgatc gttgtcagaa gtaagttggc cgcagtgtta tcactcatgg ttatggcagc
     8821 actgcataat tctcttactg tcatgccatc cgtaagatgc ttttctgtga ctggtgagta
     8881 ctcaaccaag tcattctgag aatagtgtat gcggcgaccg agttgctctt gcccggcgtc
     8941 aatacgggat aataccgcgc cacatagcag aactttaaaa gtgctcatca ttggaaaacg
     9001 ttcttcgggg cgaaaactct caaggatctt accgctgttg agatccagtt cgatgtaacc
     9061 cactcgtgca cccaactgat cttcagcatc ttttactttc accagcgttt ctgggtgagc
     9121 aaaaacagga aggcaaaatg ccgcaaaaaa gggaataagg gcgacacgga aatgttgaat
     9181 actcatactc ttcctttttc aatattattg aagcatttat cagggttatt gtctcatgag
     9241 cggatacata tttgaatgta tttagaaaaa taaacaaata ggggttccgc gcacatttcc
     9301 ccgaaaagtg ccacctg
//
